>Addgene plasmid #235614 | pCAGEN_N73_eMagBF_V5_NES | addgene full sequence | sequence record 467523 | Addgene NGS Result
GGTCGACATTGATTATTGACTAGTTATTAATAGTAATCAATTACGGGGTCATTAGTTCATAGCCCATATA
TGGAGTTCCGCGTTACATAACTTACGGTAAATGGCCCGCCTGGCTGACCGCCCAACGACCCCCGCCCATT
GACGTCAATAATGACGTATGTTCCCATAGTAACGCCAATAGGGACTTTCCATTGACGTCAATGGGTGGAG
TATTTACGGTAAACTGCCCACTTGGCAGTACATCAAGTGTATCATATGCCAAGTACGCCCCCTATTGACG
TCAATGACGGTAAATGGCCCGCCTGGCATTATGCCCAGTACATGACCTTATGGGACTTTCCTACTTGGCA
GTACATCTACGTATTAGTCATCGCTATTACCATGGTCGAGGTGAGCCCCACGTTCTGCTTCACTCTCCCC
ATCTCCCCCCCCTCCCCACCCCCAATTTTGTATTTATTTATTTTTTAATTATTTTGTGCAGCGATGGGGG
CGGGGGGGGGGGGGGGGCGCGCCAGGCGGGGCGGGGCGGGGCGAGGGGCGGGGCGGGGCGAGGCGGAGAG
GTGCGGCGGCAGCCAATCAGAGCGGCGCGCTCCGAAAGTTTCCTTTTATGGCGAGGCGGCGGCGGCGGCG
GCCCTATAAAAAGCGAAGCGCGCGGCGGGCGGGAGTCGCTGCGCGCTGCCTTCGCCCCGTGCCCCGCTCC
GCCGCCGCCTCGCGCCGCCCGCCCCGGCTCTGACTGACCGCGTTACTCCCACAGGTGAGCGGGCGGGACG
GCCCTTCTCCTCCGGGCTGTAATTAGCGCTTGGTTTAATGACGGCTTGTTTCTTTTCTGTGGCTGCGTGA
AAGCCTTGAGGGGCTCCGGGAGGGCCCTTTGTGCGGGGGGAGCGGCTCGGGGGGTGCGTGCGTGTGTGTG
TGCGTGGGGAGCGCCGCGTGCGGCTCCGCGCTGCCCGGCGGCTGTGAGCGCTGCGGGCGCGGCGCGGGGC
TTTGTGCGCTCCGCAGTGTGCGCGAGGGGAGCGCGGCCGGGGGCGGTGCCCCGCGGTGCGGGGGGGGCTG
CGAGGGGAACAAAGGCTGCGTGCGGGGTGTGTGCGTGGGGGGGTGAGCAGGGGGTGTGGGCGCGTCGGTC
GGGCTGCAACCCCCCCTGCACCCCCCTCCCCGAGTTGCTGAGCACGGCCCGGCTTCGGGTGCGGGGCTCC
GTACGGGGCGTGGCGCGGGGCTCGCCGTGCCGGGCGGGGGGTGGCGGCAGGTGGGGGTGCCGGGCGGGGC
GGGGCCGCCTCGGGCCGGGGAGGGCTCGGGGGAGGGGCGCGGCGGCCCCCGGAGCGCCGGCGGCTGTCGA
GGCGCGGCGAGCCGCAGCCATTGCCTTTTATGGTAATCGTGCGAGAGGGCGCAGGGACTTCCTTTGTCCC
AAATCTGTGCGGAGCCGAAATCTGGGAGGCGCCGCCGCACCCCCTCTAGCGGGCGCGGGGCGAAGCGGTG
CGGCGCCGGCAGGAAGGAAATGGGCGGGGAGGGCCTTCGTGCGTCGCCGCGCCGCCGTCCCCTTCTCCCT
CTCCAGCCTCGGGGCTGTCCGCGGGGGGACGGCTGCCTTCGGGGGGGACGGGGCAGGGCGGGGTTCGGCT
TCTGGCGTGTGACCGGCGGCTCTAGAGCCTCTGCTAACCATGTTCATGCCTTCTTCTTTTTCCTACAGCT
CCTGGGCAACGTGCTGGTTATTGTGCTGTCTCATCATTTTGGCAAAGAATTCCTCGAATGAAGGACAACA
CTGTTCCGCTTAAGCTGATAGCCCTCCTGGCCAATGGAGAGTTCCACAGCGGTGAGCAGCTCGGTGAGAC
TCTCGGGATGTCTCGCGCCGCTATTAACAAGCACATTCAGACGTTGCGCGATTGGGGAGTCGACGTGTTC
ACAGTACCTGGCAAAGGGTACTCACTCCCTGAGCCTATCCAGTTGCTGAACGCAAAGCAGATTCTGGGCA
GTGGATCCGGCGGCAGTGGATCCGGCGGACATACCCTCTACGCGCCGGGGGGTTATGACATCATGGGTTA
CCTCAGACAGATCAGAAACCGGCCGAACCCACAAGTGGAGCTGGGACCCGTCGACCTCTCCTGCGCCCTC
GTGCTGTGTGACCTTAAGCAGAAGGACACCCCTGTGGTGTACGCCTCCGAAGCATTCCTGGAGATGACCG
GGTACAACAGACACGAAGTGCTGGGACGGAACTGCCGCTTCCTGCAATCCCCGGATGGAATGGTGAAGCC
TAAGTCAACCCGCAAATACGTGGACTCCAACACTATCTTCACCATGAAGAAGGCCATTGACCGCAATGCT
GAGGTGCAAGTGGAAGTGGTGAACTTCAAGAAGAACGGACAGCGCTTCGTCAACTTCCTGACTATGATTC
CCGTGCGGGACGAAACCGGCGAATACCGGTACAGCATCGGGTTTCAGTGCGAGACTGAGGGATCCTCTGG
TAAGCCTATCCCTAACCCTCTCCTCGGTCTCGATTCTACGGGCAGTAGCCTGCAGAAGAAGCTGGAGGAG
CTGGAACTGTGATCGAGGATATCGCGGCCGCACTCCTCAGGTGCAGGCTGCCTATCAGAAGGTGGTGGCT
GGTGTGGCCAATGCCCTGGCTCACAAATACCACTGAGATCTTTTTCCCTCTGCCAAAAATTATGGGGACA
TCATGAAGCCCCTTGAGCATCTGACTTCTGGCTAATAAAGGAAATTTATTTTCATTGCAATAGTGTGTTG
GAATTTTTTGTGTCTCTCACTCGGAAGGACATATGGGAGGGCAAATCATTTAAAACATCAGAATGAGTAT
TTGGTTTAGAGTTTGGCAACATATGCCCATATGCTGGCTGCCATGAACAAAGGTTGGCTATAAAGAGGTC
ATCAGTATATGAAACAGCCCCCTGCTGTCCATTCCTTATTCCATAGAAAAGCCTTGACTTGAGGTTAGAT
TTTTTTTATATTTTGTTTTGTGTTATTTTTTTCTTTAACATCCCTAAAATTTTCCTTACATGTTTTACTA
GCCAGATTTTTCCTCCTCTCCTGACTACTCCCAGTCATAGCTGTCCCTCTTCTCTTATGGAGATCCCTCG
ACCTGCAGCCCAAGCTTGGCGTAATCATGGTCATAGCTGTTTCCTGTGTGAAATTGTTATCCGCTCACAA
TTCCACACAACATACGAGCCGGAAGCATAAAGTGTAAAGCCTGGGGTGCCTAATGAGTGAGCTAACTCAC
ATTAATTGCGTTGCGCTCACTGCCCGCTTTCCAGTCGGGAAACCTGTCGTGCCAGCGGATCCGCATCTCA
ATTAGTCAGCAACCATAGTCCCGCCCCTAACTCCGCCCATCCCGCCCCTAACTCCGCCCAGTTCCGCCCA
TTCTCCGCCCCATGGCTGACTAATTTTTTTTATTTATGCAGAGGCCGAGGCCGCCTCGGCCTCTGAGCTA
TTCCAGAAGTAGTGAGGAGGCTTTTTTGGAGGCCTAGGCTTTTGCAAAAAGCTAACTTGTTTATTGCAGC
TTATAATGGTTACAAATAAAGCAATAGCATCACAAATTTCACAAATAAAGCATTTTTTTCACTGCATTCT
AGTTGTGGTTTGTCCAAACTCATCAATGTATCTTATCATGTCTGGATCCGCTGCATTAATGAATCGGCCA
ACGCGCGGGGAGAGGCGGTTTGCGTATTGGGCGCTCTTCCGCTTCCTCGCTCACTGACTCGCTGCGCTCG
GTCGTTCGGCTGCGGCGAGCGGTATCAGCTCACTCAAAGGCGGTAATACGGTTATCCACAGAATCAGGGG
ATAACGCAGGAAAGAACATGTGAGCAAAAGGCCAGCAAAAGGCCAGGAACCGTAAAAAGGCCGCGTTGCT
GGCGTTTTTCCATAGGCTCCGCCCCCCTGACGAGCATCACAAAAATCGACGCTCAAGTCAGAGGTGGCGA
AACCCGACAGGACTATAAAGATACCAGGCGTTTCCCCCTGGAAGCTCCCTCGTGCGCTCTCCTGTTCCGA
CCCTGCCGCTTACCGGATACCTGTCCGCCTTTCTCCCTTCGGGAAGCGTGGCGCTTTCTCATAGCTCACG
CTGTAGGTATCTCAGTTCGGTGTAGGTCGTTCGCTCCAAGCTGGGCTGTGTGCACGAACCCCCCGTTCAG
CCCGACCGCTGCGCCTTATCCGGTAACTATCGTCTTGAGTCCAACCCGGTAAGACACGACTTATCGCCAC
TGGCAGCAGCCACTGGTAACAGGATTAGCAGAGCGAGGTATGTAGGCGGTGCTACAGAGTTCTTGAAGTG
GTGGCCTAACTACGGCTACACTAGAAGAACAGTATTTGGTATCTGCGCTCTGCTGAAGCCAGTTACCTTC
GGAAAAAGAGTTGGTAGCTCTTGATCCGGCAAACAAACCACCGCTGGTAGCGGTGGTTTTTTTGTTTGCA
AGCAGCAGATTACGCGCAGAAAAAAAGGATCTCAAGAAGATCCTTTGATCTTTTCTACGGGGTCTGACGC
TCAGTGGAACGAAAACTCACGTTAAGGGATTTTGGTCATGAGATTATCAAAAAGGATCTTCACCTAGATC
CTTTTAAATTAAAAATGAAGTTTTAAATCAATCTAAAGTATATATGAGTAAACTTGGTCTGACAGTTACC
AATGCTTAATCAGTGAGGCACCTATCTCAGCGATCTGTCTATTTCGTTCATCCATAGTTGCCTGACTCCC
CGTCGTGTAGATAACTACGATACGGGAGGGCTTACCATCTGGCCCCAGTGCTGCAATGATACCGCGAGAC
CCACGCTCACCGGCTCCAGATTTATCAGCAATAAACCAGCCAGCCGGAAGGGCCGAGCGCAGAAGTGGTC
CTGCAACTTTATCCGCCTCCATCCAGTCTATTAATTGTTGCCGGGAAGCTAGAGTAAGTAGTTCGCCAGT
TAATAGTTTGCGCAACGTTGTTGCCATTGCTACAGGCATCGTGGTGTCACGCTCGTCGTTTGGTATGGCT
TCATTCAGCTCCGGTTCCCAACGATCAAGGCGAGTTACATGATCCCCCATGTTGTGCAAAAAAGCGGTTA
GCTCCTTCGGTCCTCCGATCGTTGTCAGAAGTAAGTTGGCCGCAGTGTTATCACTCATGGTTATGGCAGC
ACTGCATAATTCTCTTACTGTCATGCCATCCGTAAGATGCTTTTCTGTGACTGGTGAGTACTCAACCAAG
TCATTCTGAGAATAGTGTATGCGGCGACCGAGTTGCTCTTGCCCGGCGTCAATACGGGATAATACCGCGC
CACATAGCAGAACTTTAAAAGTGCTCATCATTGGAAAACGTTCTTCGGGGCGAAAACTCTCAAGGATCTT
ACCGCTGTTGAGATCCAGTTCGATGTAACCCACTCGTGCACCCAACTGATCTTCAGCATCTTTTACTTTC
ACCAGCGTTTCTGGGTGAGCAAAAACAGGAAGGCAAAATGCCGCAAAAAAGGGAATAAGGGCGACACGGA
AATGTTGAATACTCATACTCTTCCTTTTTCAATATTATTGAAGCATTTATCAGGGTTATTGTCTCATGAG
CGGATACATATTTGAATGTATTTAGAAAAATAAACAAATAGGGGTTCCGCGCACATTTCCCCGAAAAGTG
CCACCTG
Features (pLannotate 1.2.2; 19 found; start..end, strand, type, name):
      5..384     +  enhancer       CMV enhancer: human cytomegalovirus immediate early enhancer
    386..661     +  promoter       chicken β-actin promoter: No description available
    662..1678    +  intron         chimeric intron: chimera between introns from chicken β-actin and rabbit β-globin
   1676..1732    +  CDS            HBB (fragment): HBB_LEPEU - Experimental evidence at protein level: Swiss-Prot protein existence level 1. Involved in oxygen transport from the lung to the various peripheral tissues. From Lepus europaeus (European hare).
   1738..1977    +  CDS            birA (fragment): BIRA_ECOLI - Also known as bioR, dhbB. Experimental evidence at protein level: Swiss-Prot protein existence level 1. Acts both as a biotin--[acetyl-CoA-carboxylase] ligase and a biotin-operon repressor. In the presence of ATP, BirA activates biotin to form the BirA-biotinyl-5'-adenylate (BirA-bio-5'-AMP or holoBirA) complex. HoloBirA can either transfer the biotinyl moiety to the biotin carboxyl carrier protein (BCCP) subunit of acetyl-CoA carboxylase, or bind to the biotin operator site and inhibit transcription of the operon. From Escherichia coli (strain K12).
   2449..2490    +  CDS            V5 tag: epitope tag from simian virus 5
   2552..2623    +  CDS            HBB (fragment): HBB_PONPY - Experimental evidence at transcript level: Swiss-Prot protein existence level 2. Involved in oxygen transport from the lung to the various peripheral tissues. From Pongo pygmaeus (Bornean orangutan).
   2694..2749    +  polyA_signal   β-globin poly(A) signal: rabbit β-globin polyadenylation signal (Gil and Proudfoot, 1987)
   3134..3150    -  protein_bind   lac operator: The lac repressor binds to the lac operator to inhibit transcription in E. coli. This inhibition can be relieved by adding lactose or isopropyl-β-D-thiogalactopyranoside (IPTG). lac repressor encoded by lacI
   3158..3188    -  promoter       lac promoter: promoter for the E. coli lac operon
   3203..3224    -  protein_bind   CAP binding site: CAP binding activates transcription in the presence of cAMP. E. coli catabolite activator protein
   3237..3276    -  CDS            lacI (fragment): lac repressor; lacI; The lac repressor binds to the lac operator to inhibit transcription in E. coli. This inhibition can be relieved by adding lactose or isopropyl-β-D-thiogalactopyranoside (IPTG).
   3283..3305    +  promoter       SV40 promoter (fragment): SV40 enhancer and early promoter
   3329..3464    +  rep_origin     SV40 ori: SV40 origin of replication
   3484..3618    +  polyA_signal   SV40 poly(A) signal: SV40 polyadenylation signal
   3620..3674    -  CDS            lacI (fragment): lac repressor; lacI; The lac repressor binds to the lac operator to inhibit transcription in E. coli. This inhibition can be relieved by adding lactose or isopropyl-β-D-thiogalactopyranoside (IPTG).
   3857..4445    -  rep_origin     ori: high-copy-number ColE1/pMB1/pBR322/pUC origin of replication
   4616..5476    -  CDS            AmpR: β-lactamase; bla; confers resistance to ampicillin, carbenicillin, and related antibiotics
   5477..5581    -  promoter       AmpR promoter: bla
