[The description below was written by a language model from this plasmid's Addgene catalogue record and pLannotate feature annotations shown in this document.]
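Description:
pCAGEN_N73_eMagBF_V5_NES is a 5.6 kb mammalian expression plasmid built on the pCAGEN backbone. It is propagated in E. coli as a high-copy plasmid through a ColE1/pUC-type origin and selected with ampicillin via the β-lactamase (AmpR) gene and its native promoter. Remnants of a lac promoter/operator region and short lacI fragments are backbone carry-over with no evident role. An SV40 origin is also present, which can support episomal replication in cells that express large T antigen. No mammalian selection marker is annotated, so the plasmid appears suited to transient transfection.

Expression is driven by the composite CAG promoter, made up of the CMV immediate-early enhancer, the chicken β-actin promoter and a chimeric β-actin/β-globin intron, and transcripts are terminated by the rabbit β-globin polyadenylation signal. The short HBB fragments flagged on either side of the insert most likely reflect rabbit β-globin sequence belonging to this cassette rather than coding payload. The synthetic insert, introduced by Gibson cloning, encodes residues 1–73 of ALIBi, a region the feature table matches to E. coli BirA, indicating a biotin ligase-derived fragment. This is fused at its C terminus to eMagBF (the basic, fast variant of the enhanced Magnet module), a V5 epitope tag for detection, and a nuclear export sequence that biases the protein toward the cytoplasm. The eMagBF and NES segments are not individually annotated, but they fit the unannotated stretches around the V5 tag.

Magnets are light-inducible heterodimerising domains, so this N-terminal fragment is presumably meant to be co-expressed with a complementary C-terminal fragment carrying the partner Magnet. Illumination would then reassemble an active ligase, although the record does not describe that partner. The associated publication concerns subcellular mapping of the translational machinery.
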