Addgene plasmid #235614: pCAGEN_N73_eMagBF_V5_NES
Purpose: Encodes ALIBi N-terminal fragment, residues 1-73, fused to eMagBF (enhanced Magnet, basic, fast), V5, and nuclear export sequence.
Depositing lab: Maria Barna. Depositing organization: Stanford University. Publication: A subcellular map of translational machinery composition and regulation at the single-molecule level. Zhang Z, Xu A, Bai Y, Chen Y, Cates K, Kerr C, Bermudez A, Susanto TT, Wysong K, Garcia Marques FJ, Nolan GP, Pitteri S, Barna M. Science. 2025 Mar 7;387(6738):eadn2623. doi: 10.1126/science.adn2623. Epub 2025 Mar 7. PubMed 40048539.
Backbone
  Vector backbone: pCAGEN
  Vector type: Mammalian Expression
Growth in bacteria
  Bacterial resistance: Ampicillin, 100 μg/mL
  Growth temperature: 37°C
  Growth strain: DH5alpha
  Copy number: High Copy
Gene/Insert
  Gene/Insert name: ALIBi N-terminal fragment (alt name: N73-eMagBF-V5-NES)
  Species: Synthetic
  Mutation: residues 1-73
  Tag / fusion protein: eMagBF-V5-NES (C terminal on insert)
  Cloning method: Gibson Cloning
Terms and licenses: Academic/Nonprofit Terms; Industry Terms: Not Available to Industry
How to cite: pCAGEN_N73_eMagBF_V5_NES was a gift from Maria Barna (Addgene plasmid # 235614 ; http://n2t.net/addgene:235614 ; RRID:Addgene_235614)
